>Addgene plasmid #8479 | myc GbetaL mutant 5 | addgene partial sequence | sequence record 17075 | SP6 5'-ATTTAGGTGACACTATAG-3'
CTGCACCTCGGTTCTATCGATTGAATTCCCGAACCGACAGTCGGTCTCTTCACCAAGGCCATTCGCGCCA
CCATGGAGCAAAAGCTCATTTCTGAGGAAGATCTCAATGGTGGTGGTGGTGGGTCGACGATGAACACCTC
CCCAGGCACGGTGGGCAGTGACCCGGTCATCCTGGCCACTGCAGGCTACGACCACACCGTGCGCTTCTGG
CAGGCCCACAGCGGCATCTGCACCCGGACGGTGCAGCACCAGGACTCCCAGGTGAATGCCTTGGAGGTCA
CACCGGACCGCAGCATGATTGCTGCTGCAGGTTACCAGCACATCCGCATGTATGATCTCAACTCCAATAA
CCCTAACCCCATCATCAGCTACGACGGCGTCAACAAGAACATCGCGTCTGTGGGCTTCCACGAAGACGGC
CGCTGGATGTACACGGGCGGCGAGGACTGCACAGCCAGGATCTGGGACCTCAGGTCCCGGAACCTGCAGT
GCCAGCGGATCTTCCAGGTGAACGCACCCATTAACTGCGTGTGCCTGCACCCCAACCAGGCAGAGCTCAT
CGTGGGTGACCAGAGCGGGGCTATCCACATCTGGGACTTGAAAACAGACCACAACGAGCAGCTGATCCCT
GAGCCCGAGGTCTCCATCACGTCCGCCCACATCGATCCCGACGCCAGCTACATGGCAGCTGTCAATAGTA
CTGATAACTGCTATGTCTGGAATCTGACGGGGGGCATTGGTGACGAGGTGACCCAGCTCATCCCCAAGAC
TAAGATCCCTGCCCACACGCGCTACGCCCTGCAGTGTCGCTTCAGCCCCGACTCCACGCTCCTCGCCACC
TGCTCGGCTGATCAGACGTGCAAGATCTGGAGGACGTCCCACTTCTCCCTGATG
