[The description below was written by a language model from this plasmid's Addgene catalogue record.]
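Description:
myc GbetaL mutant 5 is a mammalian expression plasmid built on the pRK5 backbone (about 4.7 kb without insert) that carries a mutant form of human GbetaL, the G protein beta subunit-like protein encoded by MLST8 (also known as LST8, GBL, POP3 or WAT1). It is maintained in E. coli as a high-copy plasmid under ampicillin selection. The record lists no mammalian selection marker and provides no feature table, so the promoter driving expression is not stated. pRK5-family vectors generally use a CMV promoter for transient expression in cultured mammalian cells. The listed SP6 sequencing primer indicates an SP6 site upstream of the insert.

The insert is roughly 1.1 kb and was cloned by restriction digestion between sites recorded as Sal (5′) and Not (3′); whether these sites survive is not known. This places the coding sequence in frame with an N-terminal myc epitope tag supplied by the backbone. The tag allows the protein to be detected and immunoprecipitated with anti-myc antibodies, independently of the endogenous protein. The coding sequence carries a single amino-acid substitution, G192D, and the "mutant 5" name suggests it belongs to a series of point mutants.

GbetaL is a WD40-repeat protein that binds mTOR. The associated publication describes it as a positive regulator of the rapamycin-sensitive pathway that is needed for the nutrient-sensitive interaction between raptor and mTOR. The plasmid is therefore suited to transfection experiments comparing the G192D mutant with wild-type GbetaL, for example in co-immunoprecipitation or signalling assays. The record does not state the specific functional effect of the mutation.
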