Addgene plasmid #8479: myc GbetaL mutant 5
Depositing lab: David Sabatini. Depositing organization: Whitehead Institute for Biomedical Research. Publication: GbetaL, a positive regulator of the rapamycin-sensitive pathway required for the nutrient-sensitive interaction between raptor and mTOR. Kim DH, Sarbassov DD, Ali SM, Latek RR, Guntur KV, Erdjument-Bromage H, Tempst P, Sabatini DM. Mol Cell 2003 Apr;11(4):895-904. 10.1016/S1097-2765(03)00114-X PubMed 12718876.
Backbone
  Vector backbone: prk5
  Backbone size w/o insert (bp): 4716
  Vector type: Mammalian Expression
Growth in bacteria
  Bacterial resistance: Ampicillin, 100 μg/mL
  Growth temperature: 37°C
  Growth strain: DH5alpha
  Copy number: High Copy
Gene/Insert
  Gene/Insert name: GbetaL (alt name: G protein beta subunit-like)
  Species: H. sapiens (human)
  Insert size (bp): 1080
  Mutation: G192D
  Entrez Gene: MLST8 (a.k.a. GBL, GbetaL, LST8, POP3, WAT1)
  Tag / fusion protein: myc (N terminal on backbone)
  Cloning method: Restriction Enzyme; 5′ cloning site sal (unknown if destroyed); 3′ cloning site not (unknown if destroyed)
  Sequencing primers: 5′ SP6
Resource information
  A portion of this plasmid was derived from a plasmid made by: we cloned this gene
Terms and licenses: Academic/Nonprofit Terms; Industry Terms: Not Available to Industry
How to cite: myc GbetaL mutant 5 was a gift from David Sabatini (Addgene plasmid # 8479 ; http://n2t.net/addgene:8479 ; RRID:Addgene_8479)
